Addgene plasmid #113399: pEF6a-BCCP-PupE
Purpose: Expresses BCCP-PupE in mammalian cell
Depositing lab: Min Zhuang. Depositing organization: ShanghaiTech University. Publication: A proximity-tagging system to identify membrane protein-protein interactions. Liu Q, Zheng J, Sun W, Huo Y, Zhang L, Hao P, Wang H, Zhuang M. Nat Methods. 2018 Aug 13. pii: 10.1038/s41592-018-0100-5. doi: 10.1038/s41592-018-0100-5. PubMed 30104635.
Backbone
  Vector backbone: pEF6a
  Modifications to backbone: BCCP peptide is fused to the N terminal of PupE
  Vector type: Mammalian Expression
Growth in bacteria
  Bacterial resistance: Ampicillin, 100 μg/mL
  Growth temperature: 37°C
  Growth strain: DH5alpha
  Copy number: High Copy
Gene/Insert
  Gene/Insert name: BCCP-PupE
  Species: Synthetic
  Insert size (bp): 516
  Promoter: EF-1α
  Cloning method: Gibson Cloning
  Sequencing primers: 5′ EF-1α
Terms and licenses: Academic/Nonprofit Terms; Industry Terms: Not Available to Industry
How to cite: pEF6a-BCCP-PupE was a gift from Min Zhuang (Addgene plasmid # 113399 ; http://n2t.net/addgene:113399 ; RRID:Addgene_113399)
