[The description below was written by a language model from this plasmid's Addgene catalogue record and pLannotate feature annotations shown in this document.]
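Description:
pEF6a-BCCP-PupE is a 6.3 kb mammalian expression plasmid built on the pEF6a backbone. It is propagated in E. coli through a high-copy ColE1/pUC-type origin with ampicillin selection (β-lactamase under its own promoter), and it also carries an f1 phage origin. For selection in mammalian cells, the feature table shows a blasticidin S deaminase (BSD) gene placed behind tandem SV40 early and EM7 promoters, so the same marker can be expressed in mammalian or bacterial hosts. It is terminated by an SV40 polyadenylation signal. Several short fragment annotations (bleomycin-resistance sequences, lacI, bom, CMV enhancer, small t antigen) appear to be backbone remnants or partial matches rather than functional elements.

The payload is a synthetic 516 bp fusion, inserted by Gibson cloning and driven by the strong constitutive human EF-1α promoter, with a bGH polyadenylation signal downstream. A T7 promoter sits between the EF-1α promoter and the coding region. The fusion places a BCCP peptide at the N terminus of PupE. The annotation matches the BCCP part to a fragment of the biotinyl 1.3S carboxyl carrier subunit of Propionibacterium freudenreichii transcarboxylase, a domain that carries biotin. It matches the PupE part to the Corynebacterium glutamicum Pup protein, a small prokaryotic modifier that becomes covalently attached to lysine residues of target proteins (pupylation).

According to the record, the plasmid expresses BCCP-PupE in mammalian cells and comes from work describing a proximity-tagging system for identifying membrane protein–protein interactions. In that setting, the Pup moiety would serve as the transferable tag and the BCCP portion as a biotin-based handle for detecting or capturing tagged proteins. The record does not describe the ligase component needed for such a system, which is not encoded on this plasmid.
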