Features (pLannotate 1.2.2; 23 found; start..end, strand, type, name):
      1..1179    +  promoter       EF-1α promoter: strong constitutive promoter for human elongation factor EF-1α
   1196..1214    +  promoter       T7 promoter: promoter for bacteriophage T7 RNA polymerase
   1313..1531    +  CDS            BCCP_PROFR (fragment): Experimental evidence at protein level: Swiss-Prot protein existence level 1. The biotinyl 1.3S subunit serves as a carboxyl carrier between the substrate-binding sites on the 12S and 5S subunits. From Propionibacterium freudenreichii subsp. shermanii.
   1589..1780    +  CDS            pup: PUP_CORGL - Experimental evidence at protein level: Swiss-Prot protein existence level 1. Protein modifier that is covalently attached to lysine residues of substrate proteins, thereby targeting them for proteasomal degradation. The tagging system is termed pupylation. From Corynebacterium glutamicum (strain ATCC 13032 / DSM 20300 / BCRC 11384 / JCM 1318 / LMG 3730 / NCIMB 10025).
   1929..2153    +  polyA_signal   bGH poly(A) signal: bovine growth hormone polyadenylation signal
   2157..2178    +  promoter       SV40 promoter (fragment): SV40 enhancer and early promoter
   2199..2627    +  rep_origin     f1 ori (sequence partly withheld): f1 bacteriophage origin of replication; arrow indicates direction of (+) strand synthesis
   2641..2970    +  promoter       SV40 promoter: SV40 enhancer and early promoter
   3018..3065    +  promoter       EM7 promoter: synthetic bacterial promoter&nbsp
   3084..3482    +  CDS            BSD: blasticidin S deaminase; Aspergillus terreus BSD; confers resistance to blasticidin
   3483..3510    +  CDS            BleoR (fragment): antibiotic-binding protein; Sh ble from Streptoalloteichus hindustanus; confers resistance to bleomycin, phleomycin, and Zeocin™
   3520..3645    +  CDS            ble (fragment): BLE_KLEPN - Experimental evidence at protein level: Swiss-Prot protein existence level 1. Binding protein with a strong affinity to the bleomycin family of antibiotics. Binds to CL990; an antimitotic-antibiotic compound. From Klebsiella pneumoniae.
   3640..3761    +  polyA_signal   SV40 poly(A) signal: SV40 polyadenylation signal
   3834..3850    -  protein_bind   lac operator: The lac repressor binds to the lac operator to inhibit transcription in E. coli. This inhibition can be relieved by adding lactose or isopropyl-β-D-thiogalactopyranoside (IPTG). lac repressor encoded by lacI
   3858..3888    -  promoter       lac promoter: promoter for the E. coli lac operon
   3903..3924    -  protein_bind   CAP binding site: CAP binding activates transcription in the presence of cAMP. E. coli catabolite activator protein
   3937..4029    -  CDS            lacI (fragment): lac repressor; lacI; The lac repressor binds to the lac operator to inhibit transcription in E. coli. This inhibition can be relieved by adding lactose or isopropyl-β-D-thiogalactopyranoside (IPTG).
   4201..4789    -  rep_origin     ori: high-copy-number ColE1/pMB1/pBR322/pUC origin of replication
   4960..5820    -  CDS            AmpR: β-lactamase; bla; confers resistance to ampicillin, carbenicillin, and related antibiotics
   5821..5925    -  promoter       AmpR promoter: bla
   5984..6036    -  misc_feature   bom (fragment): basis of mobility region from pBR322
   6191..6209    +  enhancer       CMV enhancer (fragment): human cytomegalovirus immediate early enhancer
   6234..6300    +  CDS            small t antigen (fragment): SV40 (simian virus 40) small t antigen
>Addgene plasmid #113399 | pEF6a-BCCP-PupE | addgene full sequence | sequence record 218610 | Addgene NGS Result
GGCTCCGGTGCCCGTCAGTGGGCAGAGCGCACATCGCCCACAGTCCCCGAGAAGTTGGGGGGAGGGGTCG
GCAATTGAACCGGTGCCTAGAGAAGGTGGCGCGGGGTAAACTGGGAAAGTGATGTCGTGTACTGGCTCCG
CCTTTTTCCCGAGGGTGGGGGAGAACCGTATATAAGTGCAGTAGTCGCCGTGAACGTTCTTTTTCGCAAC
GGGTTTGCCGCCAGAACACAGGTAAGTGCCGTGTGTGGTTCCCGCGGGCCTGGCCTCTTTACGGGTTATG
GCCCTTGCGTGCCTTGAATTACTTCCACCTGGCTGCAGTACGTGATTCTTGATCCCGAGCTTCGGGTTGG
AAGTGGGTGGGAGAGTTCGAGGCCTTGCGCTTAAGGAGCCCCTTCGCCTCGTGCTTGAGTTGAGGCCTGG
CCTGGGCGCTGGGGCCGCCGCGTGCGAATCTGGTGGCACCTTCGCGCCTGTCTCGCTGCTTTCGATAAGT
CTCTAGCCATTTAAAATTTTTGATGACCTGCTGCGACGCTTTTTTTCTGGCAAGATAGTCTTGTAAATGC
GGGCCAAGATCTGCACACTGGTATTTCGGTTTTTGGGGCCGCGGGCGGCGACGGGGCCCGTGCGTCCCAG
CGCACATGTTCGGCGAGGCGGGGCCTGCGAGCGCGGCCACCGAGAATCGGACGGGGGTAGTCTCAAGCTG
GCCGGCCTGCTCTGGTGCCTGGCCTCGCGCCGCCGTGTATCGCCCCGCCCTGGGCGGCAAGGCTGGCCCG
GTCGGCACCAGTTGCGTGAGCGGAAAGATGGCCGCTTCCCGGCCCTGCTGCAGGGAGCTCAAAATGGAGG
ACGCGGCGCTCGGGAGAGCGGGCGGGTGAGTCACCCACACAAAGGAAAAGGGCCTTTCCGTCCTCAGCCG
TCGCTTCATGTGACTCCACGGAGTACCGGGCGCCGTCCAGGCACCTCGATTAGTTCTCGAGCTTTTGGAG
TACGTCGTCTTTAGGTTGGGGGGAGGGGTTTTATGCGATGGAGTTTCCCCACACTGAGTGGGTGGAGACT
GAAGTTAGGCCAGCTTGGCACTTGATGTAATTCTCCTTGGAATTTGCCCTTTTTGAGTTTGGATCTTGGT
TCATTCTCAAGCCTCAGACAGTGGTTCAAAGTTTTTTTCTTCCATTTCAGGTGTCGTGAGGAATTAGCTT
GGTACTAATACGACTCACTATAGGGAGACCCAAGCTGGCTAGGTAAGCTTGGTACCGAGCTCGGATCCGC
CACCATGAGGGGCAGCCACCACCATCATCACCACAGCCAGGATCCGGCCGGGAAGGCAGGCGAGGGAGAG
ATCCCCGCACCCTTGGCCGGCACGGTCAGCAAAATCCTGGTCAAGGAAGGCGACACCGTGAAGGCTGGAC
AGACGGTGTTGGTACTGGAGGCGATGAAGATGGAGACAGAGATCAATGCCCCGACCGATGGGAAGGTGGA
GAAGGTGTTGGTTAAGGAGAGGGACGCCGTGCAGGGCGGTCAGGGACTGATCAAGATCGGCGACTACGAC
ATCCCGACAACCGCCAGCCTGGAAGTTCTGTTCCAGGGGCCCGGATCCATGAACGCGAAACAGACCCAGA
TCATGGGTGGCGGTGGTCGTGACGAAGACAATGCGGAAGACTCTGCTCAGGCGTCTGGTCAGGTTCAGAT
CAATACCGAAGGTGTTGACTCTCTGCTGGACGAAATCGACGGCCTGCTCGAAAACAACGCGGAGGAATTC
GTTCGTTCTTACGTTCAGAAAGGTGGTGAATAAGAATTCTGCAGATATCCAGCACAGTGGCGGCCGCTCG
AGTCTAGAGGGCCCTTCGAACAAAAACTCATCTCAGAAGAGGATCTGAATATGCATACCGGTCATCATCA
CCATCACCATTGAGTTTAAACCCGCTGATCAGCCTCGACTGTGCCTTCTAGTTGCCAGCCATCTGTTGTT
TGCCCCTCCCCCGTGCCTTCCTTGACCCTGGAAGGTGCCACTCCCACTGTCCTTTCCTAATAAAATGAGG
AAATTGCATCGCATTGTCTGAGTAGGTGTCATTCTATTCTGGGGGGTGGGGTGGGGCAGGACAGCAAGGG
GGAGGATTGGGAAGACAATAGCAGGCATGCTGGGGATGCGGTGGGCTCTATGGCTTCTGAGGCGGAAAGA
ACCAGCTGGGGCTCTAGGGGGTATCCCC
[124 nt withheld, positions 2199-2322]
C
[91 nt withheld, positions 2324-2414]
A
[49 nt withheld, positions 2416-2464]
CCTTTGACGTTGGAGTCCACGTTCTTT
[37 nt withheld, positions 2492-2528]
ACCCTATCTCGGTCTATTCTTTTGATTTATAAGGGATTTTGCCGATTTCGGCCTATTGGTTAAAAAATGA
GCTGATTTAACAAAAATTTAACGCGAATTAATTCTGTGGAATGTGTGTCAGTTAGGGTGTGGAAAGTCCC
CAGGCTCCCCAGCAGGCAGAAGTATGCAAAGCATGCATCTCAATTAGTCAGCAACCAGGTGTGGAAAGTC
CCCAGGCTCCCCAGCAGGCAGAAGTATGCAAAGCATGCATCTCAATTAGTCAGCAACCATAGTCCCGCCC
CTAACTCCGCCCATCCCGCCCCTAACTCCGCCCAGTTCCGCCCATTCTCCGCCCCATGGCTGACTAATTT
TTTTTATTTATGCAGAGGCCGAGGCCGCCTCTGCCTCTGAGCTATTCCAGAAGTAGTGAGGAGGCTTTTT
TGGAGGCCTAGGCTTTTGCAAAAAGCTCCCGGGAGCTTGTATATCCATTTTCGGATCTGATCAGCACGTG
TTGACAATTAATCATCGGCATAGTATATCGGCATAGTATAATACGACAAGGTGAGGAACTAAACCATGGC
CAAGCCTTTGTCTCAAGAAGAATCCACCCTCATTGAAAGAGCAACGGCTACAATCAACAGCATCCCCATC
TCTGAAGACTACAGCGTCGCCAGCGCAGCTCTCTCTAGCGACGGCCGCATCTTCACTGGTGTCAATGTAT
ATCATTTTACTGGGGGACCTTGTGCAGAACTCGTGGTGCTGGGCACTGCTGCTGCTGCGGCAGCTGGCAA
CCTGACTTGTATCGTCGCGATCGGAAATGAGAACAGGGGCATCTTGAGCCCCTGCGGACGGTGCCGACAG
GTGCTTCTCGATCTGCATCCTGGGATCAAAGCCATAGTGAAGGACAGTGATGGACAGCCGACGGCAGTTG
GGATTCGTGAATTGCTGCCCTCTGGTTATGTGTGGGAGGGCTAAGCACTTCGTGGCCGAGGAGCAGGACT
GACACGTGCTACGAGATTTCGATTCCACCGCCGCCTTCTATGAAAGGTTGGGCTTCGGAATCGTTTTCCG
GGACGCCGGCTGGATGATCCTCCAGCGCGGGGATCTCATGCTGGAGTTCTTCGCCCACCCCAACTTGTTT
ATTGCAGCTTATAATGGTTACAAATAAAGCAATAGCATCACAAATTTCACAAATAAAGCATTTTTTTCAC
TGCATTCTAGTTGTGGTTTGTCCAAACTCATCAATGTATCTTATCATGTCTGTATACCGTCGACCTCTAG
CTAGAGCTTGGCGTAATCATGGTCATAGCTGTTTCCTGTGTGAAATTGTTATCCGCTCACAATTCCACAC
AACATACGAGCCGGAAGCATAAAGTGTAAAGCCTGGGGTGCCTAATGAGTGAGCTAACTCACATTAATTG
CGTTGCGCTCACTGCCCGCTTTCCAGTCGGGAAACCTGTCGTGCCAGCTGCATTAATGAATCGGCCAACG
CGCGGGGAGAGGCGGTTTGCGTATTGGGCGCTCTTCCGCTTCCTCGCTCACTGACTCGCTGCGCTCGGTC
GTTCGGCTGCGGCGAGCGGTATCAGCTCACTCAAAGGCGGTAATACGGTTATCCACAGAATCAGGGGATA
ACGCAGGAAAGAACATGTGAGCAAAAGGCCAGGAACCGTAAAAAGGCCGCGTTGCTGGCGTTTTTCCATA
GGCTCCGCCCCCCTGACGAGCATCACAAAAATCGACGCTCAAGTCAGAGGTGGCGAAACCCGACAGGACT
ATAAAGATACCAGGCGTTTCCCCCTGGAAGCTCCCTCGTGCGCTCTCCTGTTCCGACCCTGCCGCTTACC
GGATACCTGTCCGCCTTTCTCCCTTCGGGAAGCGTGGCGCTTTCTCATAGCTCACGCTGTAGGTATCTCA
GTTCGGTGTAGGTCGTTCGCTCCAAGCTGGGCTGTGTGCACGAACCCCCCGTTCAGCCCGACCGCTGCGC
CTTATCCGGTAACTATCGTCTTGAGTCCAACCCGGTAAGACACGACTTATCGCCACTGGCAGCAGCCACT
GGTAACAGGATTAGCAGAGCGAGGTATGTAGGCGGTGCTACAGAGTTCTTGAAGTGGTGGCCTAACTACG
GCTACACTAGAAGAACAGTATTTGGTATCTGCGCTCTGCTGAAGCCAGTTACCTTCGGAAAAAGAGTTGG
TAGCTCTTGATCCGGCAAACAAACCACCGCTGGTAGCGGTGGTTTTTTTGTTTGCAAGCAGCAGATTACG
CGCAGAAAAAAAGGATCTCAAGAAGATCCTTTGATCTTTTCTACGGGGTCTGACGCTCAGTGGAACGAAA
ACTCACGTTAAGGGATTTTGGTCATGAGATTATCAAAAAGGATCTTCACCTAGATCCTTTTAAATTAAAA
ATGAAGTTTTAAATCAATCTAAAGTATATATGAGTAAACTTGGTCTGACAGTTACCAATGCTTAATCAGT
GAGGCACCTATCTCAGCGATCTGTCTATTTCGTTCATCCATAGTTGCCTGACTCCCCGTCGTGTAGATAA
CTACGATACGGGAGGGCTTACCATCTGGCCCCAGTGCTGCAATGATACCGCGAGACCCACGCTCACCGGC
TCCAGATTTATCAGCAATAAACCAGCCAGCCGGAAGGGCCGAGCGCAGAAGTGGTCCTGCAACTTTATCC
GCCTCCATCCAGTCTATTAATTGTTGCCGGGAAGCTAGAGTAAGTAGTTCGCCAGTTAATAGTTTGCGCA
ACGTTGTTGCCATTGCTACAGGCATCGTGGTGTCACGCTCGTCGTTTGGTATGGCTTCATTCAGCTCCGG
TTCCCAACGATCAAGGCGAGTTACATGATCCCCCATGTTGTGCAAAAAAGCGGTTAGCTCCTTCGGTCCT
CCGATCGTTGTCAGAAGTAAGTTGGCCGCAGTGTTATCACTCATGGTTATGGCAGCACTGCATAATTCTC
TTACTGTCATGCCATCCGTAAGATGCTTTTCTGTGACTGGTGAGTACTCAACCAAGTCATTCTGAGAATA
GTGTATGCGGCGACCGAGTTGCTCTTGCCCGGCGTCAATACGGGATAATACCGCGCCACATAGCAGAACT
TTAAAAGTGCTCATCATTGGAAAACGTTCTTCGGGGCGAAAACTCTCAAGGATCTTACCGCTGTTGAGAT
CCAGTTCGATGTAACCCACTCGTGCACCCAACTGATCTTCAGCATCTTTTACTTTCACCAGCGTTTCTGG
GTGAGCAAAAACAGGAAGGCAAAATGCCGCAAAAAAGGGAATAAGGGCGACACGGAAATGTTGAATACTC
ATACTCTTCCTTTTTCAATATTATTGAAGCATTTATCAGGGTTATTGTCTCATGAGCGGATACATATTTG
AATGTATTTAGAAAAATAAACAAATAGGGGTTCCGCGCACATTTCCCCGAAAAGTGCCACCTGACGTCGA
CGGATCGGGAGATCTCCCGATCCCCTATGGTGCACTCTCAGTACAATCTGCTCTGATGCCGCATAGTTAA
GCCAGTATCTGCTCCCTGCTTGTGTGTTGGAGGTCGCTGAGTAGTGCGCGAGCAAAATTTAAGCTACAAC
AAGGCAAGGCTTGACCGACAATTGCATGAAGAATCTGCTTAGGGTTAGGCGTTTTGCGCTGCTTCGCGAT
GTACGGGCCAGATATACGCGTTGACATTGATTATTGACTAGGCTTTTGCAAAAAGCTTTGCAAAGATGGA
TAAAGTTTTAAACAGAGAGGAATCTTTGCAGCTAATGGACCTTCTAGGTCTTGAAAGGAGTGGGAATT
