>Addgene plasmid #113399 | pEF6a-BCCP-PupE | depositor partial sequence | sequence record 213934 | pEF6a-BCCP-PupE sequence 474 bps
GCCGGGAAGGCAGGCGAGGGAGAGATCCCCGCACCCTTGGCCGGCACGGTCAGCAAAATCCTGGTCAAGG
AAGGCGACACCGTGAAGGCTGGACAGACGGTGTTGGTACTGGAGGCGATGAAGATGGAGACAGAGATCAA
TGCCCCGACCGATGGGAAGGTGGAGAAGGTGTTGGTTAAGGAGAGGGACGCCGTGCAGGGCGGTCAGGGA
CTGATCAAGATCGGCGACTACGACATCCCGACAACCGCCAGCCTGGAAGTTCTGTTCCAGGGGCCCGGAT
CCATGAACGCGAAACAGACCCAGATCATGGGTGGCGGTGGTCGTGACGAAGACAATGCGGAAGACTCTGC
TCAGGCGTCTGGTCAGGTTCAGATCAATACCGAAGGTGTTGACTCTCTGCTGGACGAAATCGACGGCCTG
CTCGAAAACAACGCGGAGGAATTCGTTCGTTCTTACGTTCAGAAAGGTGGTGAA
