>Addgene plasmid #113399 | pEF6a-BCCP-PupE | depositor partial sequence | sequence record 213935 | BCCP-PupE
ATGAGGGGCAGCCACCACCATCATCACCACAGCCAGGATCCGGCCGGGAAGGCAGGCGAGGGAGAGATCC
CCGCACCCTTGGCCGGCACGGTCAGCAAAATCCTGGTCAAGGAAGGCGACACCGTGAAGGCTGGACAGAC
GGTGTTGGTACTGGAGGCGATGAAGATGGAGACAGAGATCAATGCCCCGACCGATGGGAAGGTGGAGAAG
GTGTTGGTTAAGGAGAGGGACGCCGTGCAGGGCGGTCAGGGACTGATCAAGATCGGCGACTACGACATCC
CGACAACCGCCAGCCTGGAAGTTCTGTTCCAGGGGCCCGGATCCATGAACGCGAAACAGACCCAGATCAT
GGGTGGCGGTGGTCGTGACGAAGACAATGCGGAAGACTCTGCTCAGGCGTCTGGTCAGGTTCAGATCAAT
ACCGAAGGTGTTGACTCTCTGCTGGACGAAATCGACGGCCTGCTCGAAAACAACGCGGAGGAATTCGTTC
GTTCTTACGTTCAGAAAGGTGGTGAA
